Addgene plasmid #51468: pJ207 Delta-cpc-KanR
Purpose: Deletes the cpc operon in Synechocystis and confers kanamycin resistance
Depositing lab: Anastasios Melis. Depositing organization: University of California, Berkeley. Publication: Maximizing photosynthetic efficiency and culture productivity in cyanobacteria upon minimizing the phycobilisome light-harvesting antenna size. Kirst H, Formighieri C, Melis A. Biochim Biophys Acta. 2014 Oct;1837(10):1653-64. doi: 10.1016/j.bbabio.2014.07.009. Epub 2014 Jul 18. PubMed 25046143.
Backbone
  Vector backbone: pJ207
  Backbone manufacturer: DNA2.0
  Backbone size w/o insert (bp): 4835
  Total vector size (bp): 6763
  Vector type: Synthetic Biology
Growth in bacteria
  Bacterial resistance: Kanamycin, 50 μg/mL
  Growth temperature: 37°C
  Growth strain: DH5alpha
  Growth instructions: None
  Copy number: High Copy
Gene/Insert
  Gene/Insert name: Replacing the cpc operon with kanamycin resistance (alt name: Delta-cpc-KanR)
  Species: Synthetic
  Insert size (bp): 1928
  Promoter: Synechocystis endogenous cpc-operon promoter
  Cloning method: Restriction Enzyme; 5′ cloning site HindIII restriction site (not destroyed); 3′ cloning site SacI restriction site (not destroyed)
  Sequencing primers: 5′ None; 3′ None
Terms and licenses: Academic/Nonprofit Terms; Industry Terms: Not Available to Industry
Depositor comments: Formighieri C, Melis A (2015) A phycocyanin·phellandrene synthase fusion enhances recombinant protein expression and β-phellandrene (monoterpene) hydrocarbons production in Synechocystis (cyanobacteria). Metab Eng 32:116–124. http://dx.doi.org/10.1016/j.ymben.2015.09.010
How to cite: pJ207 Delta-cpc-KanR was a gift from Anastasios Melis (Addgene plasmid # 51468 ; http://n2t.net/addgene:51468 ; RRID:Addgene_51468)
