[The description below was written by a language model from this plasmid's Addgene catalogue record and pLannotate feature annotations shown in this document.]
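Description:
pJ207 Delta-cpc-KanR is a gene-replacement (knockout) plasmid for the cyanobacterium Synechocystis, built in the synthetic DNA2.0 pJ207 backbone. It is maintained in E. coli as a high-copy plasmid through a ColE1/pUC-type origin and is selected with kanamycin. The 6.8 kb sequence also carries a surprisingly crowded set of other resistance-related annotations: an apparently complete gentamicin acetyltransferase gene, β-lactamase detected as two adjoining fragments behind a partial AmpR promoter, chloramphenicol acetyltransferase fragments, a second full-length aph(3')-Ia kanamycin-resistance reading frame, and pieces of the rrnB terminators and 5S rRNA. The record does not explain which of these backbone markers are functional, and only kanamycin is listed for selection.

The payload is a roughly 1.9 kb synthetic insert cloned between HindIII and SacI sites, both retained. It places a kanamycin resistance gene (annotated as aphA1/nptI) under the endogenous Synechocystis cpc-operon promoter. The stated purpose, replacing the cpc operon, implies flanking cpc-locus homology that directs double homologous recombination into the chromosome. These arms are not individually annotated, although a serS-like fragment lying just downstream of the resistance gene may represent Synechocystis genomic sequence. Because no cyanobacterial replication origin is annotated, kanamycin-resistant Synechocystis transformants would be expected to arise by integration, swapping the phycocyanin-encoding cpc operon for the marker.

The associated work used the resulting Δcpc strains, which have a truncated phycobilisome light-harvesting antenna, to test whether a smaller antenna improves photosynthetic efficiency and culture productivity. Depositor comments also link the construct to later work on phycocyanin fusion proteins for expressing recombinant proteins and producing the monoterpene β-phellandrene.
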