Features (pLannotate 1.2.2; 16 found; start..end, strand, type, name):
    273..344     -  CDS            int (fragment): INT2_ECOLX - Protein inferred from homology: Swiss-Prot protein existence level 3. Putative integrase believed to be involved in the insertion of antibiotic resistance genes into plasmids and transposons. From Escherichia coli.
    427..960     +  CDS            GmR: gentamycin acetyltransferase; aacC1; confers resistance to gentamycin
   1082..1670    +  rep_origin     ori: high-copy-number ColE1/pMB1/pBR322/pUC origin of replication
   1895..1912    +  terminator     rrnB T2 terminator (fragment): transcription terminator T2 from the E. coli rrnB gene
   1937..1956    -  CDS            lacZα (fragment): LacZα fragment of β-galactosidase; lacZ fragment
   2974..3786    +  CDS            aphA1: KKA1_ECOLX - Also known as nptI. Protein inferred from homology: Swiss-Prot protein existence level 3. Resistance to kanamycin and structurally-related aminoglycosides, including amikacin. From Escherichia coli.
   4030..4338    -  CDS            serS (fragment): SYS_AQUAE - Experimental evidence at protein level: Swiss-Prot protein existence level 1. Catalyzes the attachment of serine to tRNA(Ser). Is also able to aminoacylate tRNA(Sec) with serine, to form the misacylated tRNA L- seryl-tRNA(Sec), which will be further converted into selenocysteinyl- tRNA(Sec). From Aquifex aeolicus (strain VF5).
   4380..4420    -  terminator     rrnB T1 terminator (fragment): transcription terminator T1 from the E. coli rrnB gene
   4422..4537    -  ncRNA          5S rRNA: Accession: RF00001 - 5S ribosomal RNA
   4568..4592    +  CDS            KanR (fragment): aminoglycoside phosphotransferase; aph(3')-Ia; confers resistance to kanamycin in bacteria or G418 (Geneticin®) in eukaryotes
   4622..4718    +  promoter       AmpR promoter (fragment): bla
   4721..5137    +  CDS            AmpR (fragment): β-lactamase; bla; confers resistance to ampicillin, carbenicillin, and related antibiotics
   5138..5549    +  CDS            bla(M) (fragment): β-lactamase lacking the signal sequence; bla(M); allows cytosolic expression of β-lactamase
   5565..6374    +  CDS            KanR: aminoglycoside phosphotransferase; aph(3')-Ia; confers resistance to kanamycin in bacteria or G418 (Geneticin®) in eukaryotes
   6389..6679    +  CDS            CmR (fragment): chloramphenicol acetyltransferase; cat; confers resistance to chloramphenicol
   6684..253     +  CDS            CmR (fragment) (across the origin): chloramphenicol acetyltransferase; cat; confers resistance to chloramphenicol
>Addgene plasmid #51468 | pJ207 Delta-cpc-KanR | depositor full sequence | sequence record 78540 | pJ207 Delta-cpc-KanR sequence 6763 bps
AGGGTTTATTGAGAATATGTTTTTCGTCAGCGCCAATCCCTGGGTGAGTTTCACCAGTTTTGATTTAAAC
GTGGCCAATATGGACAACTTCTTCGCCCCCGTTTTCACTATGGGCAAATATTATACGCAAGGCGACAAGG
TGCTGATGCCGCTGGCGATTCAGGTTCATCATGCCGTCTGTGATGGCTTCCATGTCGGCAGAATGCTTAA
TGAATTACAACAGTACTGCGATGAGTGGCAGGGCGGGGCGTAAACGCCGAGGAGGAAAAAAAAATGCGCT
CACGCAACTGGTCCAGAACCTTGACCGAACGCAGCGGTGGTAACGGCGCAGTGGCGGTTTTCATGGCTTG
TTATGACTGTTTTTTTGTACAGTCTATGCCTCGGGCATCCAAGCAGCAAGCGCGTTACGCCGTGGGTCGA
TGTTTGATGTTATGGAGCAGCAACGATGTTACGCAGCAGGGCAGTCGCCCTAAAACAAAGTTAGGTGGCT
CAAGTATGGGCATCATTCGCACATGTAGGCTCGGCCCTGACCAAGTCAAATCCATGCGGGCTGCTCTTGA
TCTTTTCGGTCGTGAGTTCGGTGACGTAGCCACCTACTCCCAACATCAGCCGGACTCCGATTACCTCGGG
AACTTGCTCCGTAGTAAGACATTCATCGCGCTTGCTGCCTTCGACCAAGAAGCGGTTGTTGGCGCTCTCG
CGGCTTACGTTCTGCCCAAGTTTGAGCAGCCGCGTAGTGAGATCTATATCTATGATCTCGCAGTCTCCGG
CGAGCACCGGAGGCAGGGCATTGCCACCGCGCTCATCAATCTCCTCAAGCATGAGGCCAACGCGCTTGGT
GCTTATGTGATCTACGTGCAAGCAGATTACGGTGACGATCCCGCAGTGGCTCTCTATACAAAGTTGGGCA
TACGGGAAGAAGTGATGCACTTTGATATCGACCCAAGTACCGCCACCTAAGCAGAGCATTACGCTGACTT
GACGGGACGGCGCAAGCTCATGACCAAAATCCCTTAACGTGAGTTACGCGCGCGTCGTTCCACTGAGCGT
CAGACCCCGTAGAAAAGATCAAAGGATCTTCTTGAGATCCTTTTTTTCTGCGCGTAATCTGCTGCTTGCA
AACAAAAAAACCACCGCTACCAGCGGTGGTTTGTTTGCCGGATCAAGAGCTACCAACTCTTTTTCCGAAG
GTAACTGGCTTCAGCAGAGCGCAGATACCAAATACTGTTCTTCTAGTGTAGCCGTAGTTAGCCCACCACT
TCAAGAACTCTGTAGCACCGCCTACATACCTCGCTCTGCTAATCCTGTTACCAGTGGCTGCTGCCAGTGG
CGATAAGTCGTGTCTTACCGGGTTGGACTCAAGACGATAGTTACCGGATAAGGCGCAGCGGTCGGGCTGA
ACGGGGGGTTCGTGCACACAGCCCAGCTTGGAGCGAACGACCTACACCGAACTGAGATACCTACAGCGTG
AGCTATGAGAAAGCGCCACGCTTCCCGAAGGGAGAAAGGCGGACAGGTATCCGGTAAGCGGCAGGGTCGG
AACAGGAGAGCGCACGAGGGAGCTTCCAGGGGGAAACGCCTGGTATCTTTATAGTCCTGTCGGGTTTCGC
CACCTCTGACTTGAGCGTCGATTTTTGTGATGCTCGTCAGGGGGGCGGAGCCTATGGAAAAACGCCAGCA
ACGCGGCCTTTTTACGGTTCCTGGCCTTTTGCTGGCCTTTTGCTCACATGTTCTTTCCTGCGTTATCCCC
TGATTCTGTGGATAACCGTATTACCGCCTTTGAGTGAGCTGATACCGCTCGCCGCAGCCGAACGACCGAG
CGCAGCGAGTCAGTGAGCGAGGAAGCGGAAGGCGAGAGTAGGGAACTGCCAGGCATCAAACTAAGCAGAA
GGCCCCTGACGGATGGCCTTTTTGCGTTTCTACAAACTCTTTCTGTGTTGTAAAACGACGGCCAGTCTTA
AGCTCGGGCCCCCTGGGCGGTTCTGATAACGAGTAATCGTTAATCCGCAAATAACGTAAAAACCCGCTTC
GGCGGGTTTTTTTATGGGGGGAGTTTAGGGAAAGAGCATTTGTCAGAATATTTAAGGGCGCCTGTCACTT
TGCTTGATATATGAGAATTATTTAACCTTATAAATGAGAAAAAAGCAACGCACTTTAAATAAGATACGTT
GCTTTTTCGATTGATGAACACCTATAATTAAACTATTCATCTATTATTTATGATTTTTTGTATATACAAT
ATTTCTAGTTTGTTAAAGAGAATTAAGAAAATAAATCTCGAAAATAATAAAGGGAAAATCAGTTTTTGAT
ATCAAAATTATACATGTCAACGATAATACAAAATATAATACAAACTATAAGATGTTATCAGTATTTATTA
TGCATTTAGAATAAATTTTGTGTCGCCCTTCGCTGAAAAGCTTAAGAGTCCCTGAATATCAAAATGGTGG
GATAAAAAGCTCAAAAAGGAAAGTAGGCTGTGGTTCCCTAGGCAACAGTCTTCCCTACCCCACTGGAAAC
TAAAAAAACGAGAAAAGTTCGCACCGAACATCAATTGCATAATTTTAGCCCTAAAACATAAGCTGAACGA
AACTGGTTGTCTTCCCTTCCCAATCCAGGACAATCTGAGAATCCCCTGCAACATTACTTAACAAAAAAGC
AGGAATAAAATTAACAAGATGTAACAGACATAAGTCCCATCACCGTTGTATAAAGTTAACTGTGGGATTG
CAAAAGCATTCAAGCCTAGGCGCTGAGCTGTTTGAGCATCCCGGTGGCCCTTGTCGCTGCCTCCGTGTTT
CTCCCTGGATTTATTTAGGTAATATCTCTCATAAATCCCCGGGTAGTTAACGAAAGTTAATGGAGATCAG
TAACAATAACTCTAGGGTCATTACTTTGGACTCCCTCAGTTTATCCGGGGGAATTGTGTTTAAGAAAATC
CCAACTCATAAAGTCAAGTAGGAGATTAATTCAATGAGTCACATCCAGAGAGAAACTAGTTGTTCCCGAC
CTCGTTTGAATAGCAATATGGATGCAGATCTGTACGGATATAAATGGGCGCGAGATAACGTAGGCCAATC
TGGGGCCACTATTTATCGGTTATATGGCAAACCAGATGCTCCCGAACTGTTTCTCAAACATGGCAAAGGG
TCTGTGGCCAATGATGTTACCGATGAAATGGTGCGGTTGAACTGGTTGACAGAATTTATGCCCCTCCCGA
CCATCAAACATTTTATCAGGACTCCAGACGATGCATGGCTATTAACTACGGCCATTCCTGGGAAAACTGC
CTTTCAGGTGTTGGAAGAATATCCCGATTCTGGTGAGAATATCGTCGATGCGTTAGCGGTTTTTCTAAGA
CGTCTACATAGCATTCCCGTTTGCAATTGTCCCTTTAATTCGGACCGGGTGTTCCGCTTGGCGCAGGCTC
AGTCCCGGATGAATAACGGTTTGGTAGATGCCTCGGACTTTGATGATGAACGGAACGGCTGGCCCGTTGA
ACAGGTTTGGAAAGAGATGCATAAGCTGCTGCCCTTCTCCCCCGACAGCGTTGTTACTCATGGAGATTTT
TCTCTCGATAATCTGATTTTCGACGAAGGCAAGCTAATTGGCTGTATCGATGTGGGACGGGTAGGGATTG
CGGACCGGTATCAAGACCTAGCAATTTTGTGGAACTGCCTAGGTGAATTTTCCCCCAGCCTACAAAAACG
GCTGTTTCAAAAATACGGAATCGATAATCCCGACATGAACAAATTACAATTTCATCTGATGCTAGATGAG
TTCTTTTAGGCTATTTTGTTAATTACTATTTGAGCTGAGTGTAAAATACCTTACTTACTCAAAAGCATTA
ACTAACCATAACAATGACTAATCTCTTTTTTTGATTGAACTCCAAACTAGAATAGCCATCGAGTCAGTCC
ATTTAGTTCATTATTAGTGAAAGTTTGTTGGCGGTGGGTTATCCGTTGATAAACCACCGTTTTTGTTTGG
GCAAAGTAACGATTTGATGCAGTGATGGGTTTAAAGATAATCCCGTTTGAGGAAATCCTGCAGGACGACG
GGAACTTTAACCTGACCGCTGCTGGGTTCGTAATAATTTTCTAAAATTGCCGCCATGGTGCGCCCGATCG
CCAAACCGGAACCGTTGAGAGTGTGAACAAATTGGGTGCCTTTTTTGCCCTTTTCCTTGTAGCGAATGTT
GGCCCGACGGGCTTGGAAATCGTGGAAGTTAGAACAACTGGAAATTTCCCGGTAGGTGTTAGCCGATGGT
AACCAAACTTCCAAGTCGTAGCATTTAGCCGCTCCAAAACCTAAATCACCGGTACATAATTCCACCACTG
AGCTCCGTCAAAAGGGCGACACCCCTCAATTAGCCCGGGCGAAAGGCCCAGTCTTTCGACTGAGCCTTTC
GTTTTATTTGATGCCTGGCAGTTCCCTACTCTCGCATGGGGAGTCCCCACACTACCATCGGCGCTACGGC
GTTTCACTTCTGAGTTCGGCATGGGGTCAGGTGGGACCACCGCGCTACTGCCGCCAGGCAAACAAGGGGT
GTTATGAGCCATATTCAGGTATAAATGGGCTCGCGATAATGTTCAGAATTGGTTAATTGGTTGTAACACT
GACCCCTATTTGTTTATTTTTCTAAATACATTCAAATATGTATCCGCTCATGAGACAATAACCCTGATAA
ATGCTTCAATAATATTGAAAAAGGAAGAATATGAGTATTCAACATTTCCGTGTCGCCCTTATTCCCTTTT
TTGCGGCATTTTGCCTTCCTGTTTTTGCTCACCCAGAAACGCTGGTGAAAGTAAAAGATGCTGAAGATCA
GTTGGGTGCACGAGTGGGTTACATCGAACTGGATCTCAACAGCGGTAAGATCCTTGAGAGTTTTCGCCCC
GAAGAACGTTTTCCAATGATGAGCACTTTTAAAGTTCTGCTATGTGGCGCGGTATTATCCCGTATTGACG
CCGGGCAAGAGCAACTCGGTCGCCGCATACACTATTCTCAGAATGACTTGGTTGAGTACTCACCAGTCAC
AGAAAAGCATCTTACGGATGGCATGACAGTAAGAGAATTATGCAGTGCTGCCATAACCATGAGTGATAAC
ACTGCGGCCAACTTACTTCTGACAACGTGCACAACATGGGGGATCATGTAACTCGCCTTGATCGTTGGGA
ACCGGAGCTGAATGAAGCCATACCAAACGACGAGCGTGACACCACGATGCCTGTAGCGATGGCAACAACG
TTGCGCAAACTATTAACTGGCGAACTACTTACTCTAGCTTCCCGGCAACAATTAATAGACTGGATGGAGG
CGGATAAAGTTGCAGGACCACTTCTGCGCTCGGCCCTTCCGGCTGGCTGGTTTATTGCTGATAAATCCGG
AGCCGGTGAGCGTGGTTCTCGCGGTATCATCGCAGCGCTGGGGCCAGATGGTAAGCCCTCCCGTATCGTA
GTTATCTACACGACGGGGAGTCAGGCAACTATGGATGAACGAAATAGACAGATCGCTGAGATAGGTGCCT
CACTGATTAAGCATTGGTAAAGGAGGAAAAAAAAATGAGCCATATTCAACGGGAAACGTCGAGGCCGCGA
TTAAATTCCAACATGGATGCTGATTTATATGGGTATAAATGGGCTCGCGATAATGTCGGGCAATCAGGTG
CGACAATCTATCGCTTGTATGGGAAGCCCGATGCGCCAGAGTTGTTTCTGAAACATGGCAAAGGTAGCGT
TGCCAATGATGTTACAGATGAGATGGTCAGACTAAACTGGCTGACGGAATTTATGCCACTTCCGACCATC
AAGCATTTTATCCGTACTCCTGATGATGCATGGTTACTCACCACTGCGATCCCCGGAAAAACAGCGTTCC
AGGTATTAGAAGAATATCCTGATTCAGGTGAAAATATTGTTGATGCGCTGGCAGTGTTCCTGCGCCGGTT
GCACTCGATTCCTGTTTGTAATTGTCCTTTTAACAGCGATCGCGTATTTCGCCTCGCTCAGGCGCAATCA
CGAATGAATAACGGTTTGGTTGATGCGAGTGATTTTGATGACGAGCGTAATGGCTGGCCTGTTGAACAAG
TCTGGAAAGAAATGCATAAACTTTTGCCATTCTCACCGGATTCAGTCGTCACTCATGGTGATTTCTCACT
TGATAACCTTATTTTTGACGAGGGGAAATTAATAGGTTGTATTGATGTTGGACGAGTCGGAATCGCAGAC
CGATACCAGGATCTTGCCATCCTATGGAACTGCCTCGGTGAGTTTTCTCCTTCATTACAGAAACGGCTTT
TTCAAAAATATGGTATTGATAATCCTGATATGAATAAATTGCAGTTTCATTTGATGCTCGATGAGTTTTT
CTAAAGGAGGAAAAAAAAATGGAGAAAAAAATCACTGGATATACCACCGTTGATATATCCCAATGGCATC
GTAAAGAACATTTTGAGGCATTTCAGTCAGTTGCTCAATGTACCTATAACCAGACCGTTCAGCTGGATAT
TACGGCCTTTTTAAAGACCGTAAAGAAAAATAAGCACAAGTTTTATCCGGCCTTTATTCACATTCTTGCC
CGCCTGATGAATGCTCATCCGGAGTTCCGTATGGCAATGAAAGACGGTGAGCTGGTGATATGGGATAGTG
TTCACCCTTGTTACACCGTTTTCCATGAGTGCACACGACGATTTCCGGCAGTTTCTACACATATATTCGC
AAGATGTGGCGTGTTACGGTGAAAACCTGGCCTATTTCCCTAA
