>Addgene plasmid #51468 | pJ207 Delta-cpc-KanR | addgene partial sequence | sequence record 83594 | M13-F20 5'-TGTAAAACGACGGCCAGT-3'
GGTTCTGATAACGAGTAATCGTTAATCCGCAAATAACGTAAAAACCCGCTTCGGCGGGTTTTTTTATGGG
GGGAGTTTAGGGAAAGAGCATTTGTCAGAATATTTAAGGGCGCCTGTCACTTTGCTTGATATATGAGAAT
TATTTAACCTTATAAATGAGAAAAAAGCAACGCACTTTAAATAAGATACGTTGCTTTTTCGATTGATGAA
CACCTATAATTAAACTATTCATCTATTATTTATGATTTTTTGTATATACAATATTTCTAGTTTGTTAAAG
AGAATTAAGAAAATAAATCTCGAAAATAATAAAGGGAAAATCAGTTTTTGATATCAAAATTATACATGTC
AACGATAATACAAAATATAATACAAACTATAAGATGTTATCAGTATTTATTATGCATTTAGAATAAATTT
TGTGTCGCCCTTCGCTGAAAAGCTTAAGAGTCCCTGAATATCAAAATGGTGGGATAAAAAGCTCAAAAAG
GAAAGTAGGCTGTGGTTCCCTAGGCAACAGTCTTCCCTACCCCACTGGAAACTAAAAAAACGAGAAAAGT
TCGCACCGAACATCAATTGCATAATTTTAGCCCTAAAACATAAGCTGAACGAAACTGGTTGTCTTCCCTT
CCCAATCCAGGACAATCTGAGAATCCCCTGCAACATTACTTAACAAAAAAGCAGGAATAAAATTAACAAG
ATGTAACAGACATAAGTCCCATCACCGTTGTATAAAGTTAACTGTGGGATTGCAAAAGCATTCAAGCCTA
GGCGCTGAGCTGTTTGAGCATCCCGGTGGCCCTTGTCGCTGCCTCCGTGTTTCTCCCTGGATTTATTTAG
GTAATATCTCTCATAAATCCCCGGGTAGTTAACGAAAGTTAATGGAGATCAGTAACAATAACTCTAGGGT
CATTACTTTGGACTCCCTCAGTTTATCCGGGGGAATTGTGTTTAAGAAAATCCCAACTCATAAAGTCAA
