>Addgene plasmid #51468 | pJ207 Delta-cpc-KanR | addgene partial sequence | sequence record 83595 | rrnB-T1-term-F 5'-ACGAAAGGCTCAGTCGAAAG-3'
GGGTGTCGCCCTTTTGACGGAGCTCAGTGGTGGAATTATGTACCGGTGATTTAGGTTTTGGAGCGGCTAA
ATGCTACGACTTGGAAGTTTGGTTACCATCGGCTAACACCTACCGGGAAATTTCCAGTTGTTCTAACTTC
CACGATTTCCAAGCCCGTCGGGCCAACATTCGCTACAAGGAAAAGGGCAAAAAAGGCACCCAATTTGTTC
ACACTCTCAACGGTTCCGGTTTGGCGATCGGGCGCACCATGGCGGCAATTTTAGAAAATTATTACGAACC
CAGCAGCGGTCAGGTTAAAGTTCCCGTCGTCCTGCAGGATTTCCTCAAACGGGATTATCTTTAAACCCAT
CACTGCATCAAATCGTTACTTTGCCCAAACAAAAACGGTGGTTTATCAACGGATAACCCACCGCCAACAA
ACTTTCACTAATAATGAACTAAATGGACTGACTCGATGGCTATTCTAGTTTGGAGTTCAATCAAAAAAAG
AGATTAGTCATTGTTATGGTTAGTTAATGCTTTTGAGTAAGTAAGGTATTTTACACTCAGCTCAAATAGT
AATTAACAAAATAGCCTAAAAGAACTCATCTAGCATCAGATGAAATTGTAATTTGTTCATGTCGGGATTA
TCGATTCCGTATTTTTGAAACAGCCGTTTTTGTAGGCTGGGGGAAAATTCACCTAGGCAGTTCCACAAAA
TTGCTAGGTCTTGATACCGGTCCGCAATCCCTACCCGTCCCACATCGATACAGCCAATTAGCTTGCCTTC
GTCGAAAATCAGATTATCGAGAGAAAAATCTCCATGAGTAACAACGCTGTCGGGGGAGAAGGGCAGCAGC
TTATGCATCTCTTTCCAAACCTGTTCAACGGGCCAGCCGTTCCGTTCATCATCAAAGTCCGAGGCATCTA
CCAAACCGTTT
